>Addgene plasmid #238811 | CMV/CRAF-SmBiT/BlastR Vector | addgene full sequence | sequence record 479920 | Addgene NGS Result
AAGACGCGTTAATTAAGACGTCGGCAGTGAAAAAAATGCTTTATTTGTGAAATTTGTGATGCTATTGCTT
TATTTGTAACCATTATAAGCTGCAATAAACAAGTTAACAACAACAATTGCATTCATTTTATGTTTCAGGT
TCAGGGGGAGGTGTGGGAGGTTTTTTAAAGCAAGTAAAACCTCTACAAATGTGGTATGGCTGATTATGAT
CCGCGGCCGCAATACGTCGACGTTATCAGCTGACTTCGTACGAGAGCCTAGGATTATGGCGCGCCACTAG
TTATTAATAGTAATCAATTACGGGGTCATTAGTTCATAGCCCATATATGGAGTTCCGCGTTACATAACTT
ACGGTAAATGGCCCGCCTGGCTGACCGCCCAACGACCCCCGCCCATTGACGTCAATAATGACGTATGTTC
CCATAGTAACGCCAATAGGGACTTTCCATTGACGTCAATGGGTGGAGTATTTACGGTAAACTGCCCACTT
GGCAGTACATCAAGTGTATCATATGCCAAGTCCGCCCCCTATTGACGTCAATGACGGTAAATGGCCCGCC
TGGCATTATGCCCAGTACATGACCTTACGGGACTTTCCTACTTGGCAGTACATCTACGTATTAGTCATCG
CTATTACCATGGTGATGCGGTTTTGGCAGTACACCAATGGGCGTGGATAGCGGTTTGACTCACGGGGATT
TCCAAGTCTCCACCCCATTGACGTCAATGGGAGTTTGTTTTGGCACCAAAATCAACGGGACTTTCCAAAA
TGTCGTAATAACCCCGCCCCGTTGACGCAAATGGGCGGTAGGCGTGTACGGTGGGAGGTCTATATAAGCA
GAGCTGGTTTAGTGAACCGTCAGATCACTAGAAGCTTTATTGCGGTAGTTTATCACAGTTAAATTGCTAA
CGCAGTCAGTGCTTCTGACACAACAGTCTCGAACTTAAGCTGCAGAAGTTGGTCGTGAGGCACTGGGCAG
GTAAGTATCAAGGTTACAAGACAGGTTTAAGGAGACCAATAGAAACTGGGCTTGTCGAGACAGAGAAGAC
TCTTGCGTTTCTGATAGGCACCTATTGGTCTTACTGACATCCACTTTGCCTTTCTCTCCACAGGTGTCCA
CTCCCAGTTCAATTACAGCTCTTAAGGCTAGAGTATTAATACGACTCACTATAGGGCTAGCGATCGCC
[1947 nt withheld, positions 1189-3135]
TCTCAAGGCAGTTCAGGTGGTGGCGGGAGCGGAGGTGGAGGCTCGAGCGGTGTGACCGGCTACCGGCTGT
TCGAGGAGATTCTGTAAGGCCGCGACTCTAGAGTCGACCTGCAGGCATGCAAGCTGATTTGGCTGCTGCC
ACCGCTGAGCAAGGCCGCTTCGAGCAGACATGATAAGATACATTGATGAGTTTGGACAAACCACAACTAG
AATGCAGTGAAAAAAATGCTTTATTTGTGAAATTTGTGATGCTATTGCTTTATTTGTAACCATTATAAGC
TGCAATAAACAAGTTAACAACAACAATTGCATTCATTTTATGTTTCAGGTTCAGGGGGAGATGTGGGAGG
TTTTTTTAAGCAAGTAAAACCTCTACAAATGTGGTAAAATCTTAATTAAGAATTCTAATATAACTTCGTA
TAGCATACATTATACGAAGTTATGGATCCACTGTTGACAATTAATCATCGGCATAGTATATCGGCATAGT
ATAATACGACAAGGTGAGGAACTAAACCCAGGAGGCAGATCATGATTGAACAAGATGGATTGCACGCAGG
TTCTCCGGCCGCTTGGGTGGAGAGGCTATTCGGCTATGACTGGGCACAACAGACAATCGGCTGCTCTGAT
GCCGCCGTGTTCCGGCTGTCAGCGCAGGGGCGCCCGGTTCTTTTTGTCAAGACCGACCTGTCCGGTGCCC
TGAATGAACTGCAGGACGAGGCAGCGCGGCTATCGTGGCTGGCCACGACGGGCGTTCCTTGCGCAGCTGT
GCTCGACGTTGTCACTGAAGCGGGAAGGGACTGGCTGCTATTGGGCGAAGTGCCGGGGCAGGATCTCCTG
TCATCTCACCTTGCTCCTGCCGAGAAAGTATCCATCATGGCTGATGCAATGCGGCGGCTGCATACGCTTG
ATCCGGCTACCTGCCCATTCGACCACCAAGCGAAACATCGCATCGAGCGAGCACGTACTCGGATGGAAGC
CGGTCTTGTCGATCAGGATGATCTGGACGAAGAGCATCAGGGGCTCGCGCCAGCCGAACTGTTCGCCAGG
CTCAAGGCGCGCATGCCCGACGGCGAGGATCTCGTCGTGACCCATGGCGATGCCTGCTTGCCGAATATCA
TGGTGGAAAATGGCCGCTTTTCTGGATTCATCGACTGTGGCCGGCTGGGTGTGGCGGACCGCTATCAGGA
CATAGCGTTGGCTACCCGTGATATTGCTGAAGAGCTTGGCGGCGAATGGGCTGACCGCTTCCTCGTGCTT
TACGGTATCGCCGCTCCCGATTCGCAGCGCATCGCCTTCTATCGCCTTCTTGACGAGTTCTTCTGATTCG
AAATGACCGACCAAGCGACGCCCAACCGGTATCAGCTCACTCAAAGGCGGTAATACGGTTATCCACAGAA
TCAGGGGATAACGCAGGAAAGAACATGTGAGCAAAAGGCCAGCAAAAGGCCAGGAACCGTAAAAAGGCCG
CGTTGCTGGCGTTTTTCCATAGGCTCCGCCCCCCTGACGAGCATCACAAAAATCGACGCTCAAGTCAGAG
GTGGCGAAACCCGACAGGACTATAAAGATACCAGGCGTTTCCCCCTGGAAGCTCCCTCGTGCGCTCTCCT
GTTCCGACCCTGCCGCTTACCGGATACCTGTCCGCCTTTCTCCCTTCGGGAAGCGTGGCGCTTTCTCATA
GCTCACGCTGTAGGTATCTCAGTTCGGTGTAGGTCGTTCGCTCCAAGCTGGGCTGTGTGCACGAACCCCC
CGTTCAGCCCGACCGCTGCGCCTTATCCGGTAACTATCGTCTTGAGTCCAACCCGGTAAGACACGACTTA
TCGCCACTGGCAGCAGCCACTGGTAACAGGATTAGCAGAGCGAGGTATGTAGGCGGTGCTACAGAGTTCT
TGAAGTGGTGGCCTAACTACGGCTACACTAGAAGGACAGTATTTGGTATCTGCGCTCTGCTGAAGCCAGT
TACCTTCGGAAAAAGAGTTGGTAGCTCTTGATCCGGCAAACAAACCACCGCTGGTAGCGGTGGTTTTTTT
GTTTGCAAGCAGCAGATTACGCGCAGAAAAAAAGGATTTCAAGAAGATCCTTTGATCTTTTCTACGGGGT
CTGACGCTCAGTGGAACGAAAACTCACGTTAAGGGATTTTGGTCATGAGATTATCAAAAAGGATCTTCAC
CTAGATCCTTTTATAGTCCGGAATCGTCACACAAAAAACCAACACACAGATGTAATGAAAATAAAGATAT
TTTATTGCGGCCATCGTGATGGCTAGAGTTTAGCCCTCCCACACATAACCAGAGGGCAGCAATTCACGAA
TCCCAACTGCCGTCGGCTGTCCATCACTGTCCTTCACTATGGCTTTGATCCCAGGATGCAGATCGAGAAG
CACCTGTCGGCACCGTCCGCAGGGGCTCAAGATGCCCCTGTTCTCATTTCCGATCGCGACGATACAAGTC
AGGTTGCCAGCTGCCGCAGCAGCAGCAGTGCCCAGCACCACGAGTTCTGCACAAGGTCCCCCAGTAAAAT
GATATACATTGACACCAGTGAAGATGCGGCCGTCGCTAGAGAGAGCTGCGCTGGCGACGCTGTAGTCTTC
AGAGATGGGGATGCTGTTGATTGTAGCCGTTGCTCTTTCAATGAGGGTGGATTCTTCTTGAGACAAAGGC
TTGGCCATGGTGGCGCTAGTGTCAGAAGAATCGAGCTTTTTGCAAAAGCCTAGGCCTCCAAAAAAGCCTC
CTCACTACTTCTGGAATAGCTCAGAGGCCGAGGCGGCCTCGGCCTCTGCATAAATAAAAAAAATTAGTCA
GCCATGGGGCGGAGAATGGGCGGAACTGGGCGGAGTTAGGGGCGGGATGGGCGGAGTTAGGGGCGGGACT
ATGGTTGCTGACTAATTGAGATGCATGCTTTGCATACTTCTGCCTGCTGGGGAGCCTGGGGACTTTCCAC
ACCTGGTTGCTGACTAATTGAGATGCATGCTTTGCATACTTCTGCCTGCTGGGGAGCCTGGGGACTTTCC
ACACCCTAACTGACACACATTCCACAGCTGGTTCTTTCCGCCTCAGAAGGTACCTAACCAAGTTCCTCTT
TCAGAGGTTATTTCAGGCCATGGTGCTGCGC
Features (pLannotate 1.2.2; 17 found; start..end, strand, type, name):
     24..105     -  polyA_signal   SV40 poly(A) signal: SV40 polyadenylation signal
    128..211     -  CDS            large T antigen (fragment): large T antigen from SV40 (simian virus 40)
    276..641     +  enhancer       CMV enhancer: human cytomegalovirus immediate early enhancer
    643..842     +  promoter       CMV promoter: human cytomegalovirus (CMV) immediate early promoter
    981..1113    +  intron         chimeric intron: chimera between introns from human β-globin and immunoglobulin heavy chain genes
   1157..1175    +  promoter       T7 promoter: promoter for bacteriophage T7 RNA polymerase
   1189..3132    +  CDS            RAF1 (sequence withheld): RAF1_HUMAN - Also known as RAF. Experimental evidence at protein level: Swiss-Prot protein existence level 1. Serine/threonine-protein kinase that acts as a regulatory link between the membrane-associated Ras GTPases and the MAPK/ERK cascade, and this critical regulatory link functions as a switch determining cell fate decisions including proliferation, differentiation, apoptosis, survival and oncogenic transformation. RAF1 activation initiates a mitogen-activated protein kinase (MAPK) cascade that comprises a sequential phosphorylation of the dual-specific MAPK kinases (MAP2K1/MEK1 and MAP2K2
   3231..3260    +  misc_feature   MCS (fragment): pUC18/19 multiple cloning site
   3309..3430    -  polyA_signal   SV40 poly(A) signal: SV40 polyadenylation signal
   3453..3521    -  CDS            large T antigen (fragment): large T antigen from SV40 (simian virus 40)
   3545..3578    +  protein_bind   loxP: Cre-mediated recombination occurs in the 8-bp core sequence (GCATACAT). Cre recombinase
   3588..3635    +  promoter       EM7 promoter: synthetic bacterial promoter&nbsp
   3667..4458    +  CDS            neo: KKA2_KLEPN - Also known as kan, nptII. Experimental evidence at protein level: Swiss-Prot protein existence level 1. Resistance to kanamycin, neomycin, paromomycin, ribostamycin, butirosin and gentamicin B. From Klebsiella pneumoniae.
   4619..5207    -  rep_origin     ori: high-copy-number ColE1/pMB1/pBR322/pUC origin of replication
   5333..5381    -  polyA_signal   poly(A) signal: synthetic polyadenylation signal
   5405..5803    -  CDS            BSD: blasticidin S deaminase; Aspergillus terreus BSD; confers resistance to blasticidin
   5834..6191    -  promoter       SV40 promoter: SV40 enhancer and early promoter
