[The description below was written by a language model from this plasmid's Addgene catalogue record and pLannotate feature annotations shown in this document.]
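Description:
CMV/CRAF-SmBiT/BlastR Vector is a mammalian expression plasmid built on the pFC220K SmBiT CMV-Blast Flexi Vector backbone, designed to produce human CRAF (RAF1, also called c-Raf) fused at its C terminus to the SmBiT peptide. It is maintained in E. coli through a high-copy ColE1/pUC-type origin and selected with kanamycin, with resistance provided by a neo/nptII coding sequence driven by the bacterial EM7 promoter. A single loxP site lies just upstream of this cassette. The record does not explain its role.

The expression unit consists of the human cytomegalovirus immediate-early enhancer and promoter, followed by a chimeric β-globin/immunoglobulin intron that generally improves mRNA processing and expression. A T7 promoter sits immediately ahead of the open reading frame and could support in vitro transcription. The wild-type RAF1 coding sequence comes next. The SmBiT tag supplied by the backbone is not separately annotated in the feature table, but presumably occupies the short region between the end of RAF1 and the downstream SV40 polyadenylation signal. A separate cassette in the opposite orientation uses the SV40 enhancer/early promoter to express blasticidin S deaminase, terminated by a synthetic poly(A) signal, which allows blasticidin selection of stably transfected mammalian cells.

SmBiT is the small peptide half of a split-luciferase complementation system and yields luminescence when brought close to its larger partner fragment. This construct is therefore suited to monitoring CRAF interactions in living cells, such as association with Ras or dimerization with other RAF proteins, when co-expressed with a complementary fusion. The record itself states only the expression purpose.
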