Addgene plasmid #238811: CMV/CRAF-SmBiT/BlastR Vector
Purpose: Express CRAF-SmBiT Fusion Protein in Mammalian Cells under a CMV promoter
Depositing lab: Promega Corporation.
Backbone
  Vector backbone: pFC220K SmBiT CMV-Blast Flexi Vector
  Vector type: Mammalian Expression
  Selectable markers: Blasticidin
Growth in bacteria
  Bacterial resistance: Kanamycin, 50 μg/mL
  Growth temperature: 37°C
  Growth strain: DH5alpha
  Copy number: High Copy
Gene/Insert
  Gene/Insert name: CRAF
  Species: H. sapiens (human)
  Mutation: None
  Entrez Gene: RAF1 (a.k.a. CMD1NN, CRAF, NS5, Raf-1, c-Raf)
  Promoter: CMV
  Tag / fusion protein: SmBiT (C terminal on backbone)
  Cloning method: Other
Terms and licenses: Academic/Nonprofit Terms; Industry Terms
How to cite: CMV/CRAF-SmBiT/BlastR Vector was a gift from Promega Corporation (Addgene plasmid # 238811 ; http://n2t.net/addgene:238811 ; RRID:Addgene_238811)
